>Addgene plasmid #229991 | pBHM2649 | addgene full sequence | sequence record 461155 | Addgene NGS Result
TTGAGATCCTTTTTTTCTGCGCGTAATCTGCTGCTTGCAAACAAAAAAACCACCGCTACCAGCGGTGGTT
TGTTTGCCGGATCAAGAGCTACCAACTCTTTTTCCGAAGGTAACTGGCTTCAGCAGAGCGCAGATACCAA
ATACTGTTCTTCTAGTGTAGCCGTAGTTAGGCCACCACTTCAAGAACTCTGTAGCACCGCCTACATACCT
CGCTCTGCTAATCCTGTTACCAGTGGCTGCTGCCAGTGGCGATAAGTCGTGTCTTACCGGGTTGGACTCA
AGACGATAGTTACCGGATAAGGCGCAGCGGTCGGGCTGAACGGGGGGTTCGTGCACACAGCCCAGCTTGG
AGCGAACGACCTACACCGAACTGAGATACCTACAGCGTGAGCTATGAGAAAGCGCCACGCTTCCCGAAGG
GAGAAAGGCGGACAGGTATCCGGTAAGCGGCAGGGTCGGAACAGGAGAGCGCACGAGGGAGCTTCCAGGG
GGAAACGCCTGGTATCTTTATAGTCCTGTCGGGTTTCGCCACCTCTGACTTGAGCGTCGATTTTTGTGAT
GCTCGTCAGGGGGGCGGAGCCTATGGAAAAACGCCAGCAACGCGGCCTTTTTACGGTTCCTGGCCTTTTG
CTGGCCTTTTGCTCACATGTTCTTTCCTGCGTTATCCCCTGATTCTGTGGATAACCGTATTACCGCCTTT
GAGTGAGCTGATACCGCTCGCCGCAGCCGAACGACCGAGCGCAGCGAGTCAGTGAGCGAGGAAGCGGAAG
AGCGCCCAATACGCAAACCGCCTCTCCCCGCGCGTTGGCCGATTCATTAATGCAGCTGGCACGACAGGTT
TCCCGACTGGAAAGCGGGCAGTGAGCGCAACGCAATTAATGTGAGTTAGCTCACTCATTAGGCACCCCAG
GCTTTACACTTTATGCTTCCGGCTCGTATGTTGTGTGGAATTGTGAGCGGATAACAATTTCACACAGGAA
ACAGCTATGACCATGATTACGCCAAGCTCGAAATTAACCCTCACTAAAGGGAACAAAAGCTGGTACCGGG
CCCCCCCTCGAGGTCGACGGTATCGATCGTTCAATCTCATAGTCTTCTAAAGATCCCCCGTTCCCAAACA
TGACATTCAACATCTTCGCTTCGACTTCCACCTCGACCAACCCCTTTTCTTCCAAATCCACTCGACGTGC
GCCATCCCCCTCTTCCTGCCCCATCCCTCCTCCGTTTGCCCCGCCAACTCTTCCCAGGTTGATGAAGGGG
GTGCCCTGGCCCGACAAGCGTCGAGGCGAGGTAAGTGTGTGGCTGAGATTCAAGGCATTAACGAGGACGT
GTGAGCAGGTGGAAGTGCGGTTGCGGTAGGAAGGACGAGGTCAGGGATGCGTAGAGACATCGGTAATTCT
GTACATCTGTTTCTTGCTTCTTTCCCCGTTCTTTCCATGCAACAAACTATTATTACAACATGAACTCTCT
TAGCATGACAGTCCACAGAACCGAGATGGTCAGTGCATGTCGAGATTATTTCGTGGTGATCTCCAGGAAC
GACTGAAAAAAGGAGTGACGGATTAAGGAAGACGTGACCGACTAAAGGAAAGGAAGGATGGAAGGAACGA
TATCAATGCGATGGTGGCGACCTGAGAATGAGTAAATAGTTGAAAGCACTAAAATAAAGCAGCAACGAAG
GTTATTCCAAGTTATAGCTCTCGTGCAAATTTCAACAGTGATGGCCATTTTATTGTTGCAAGAGACGTCG
TCAGCCGAGAAATATTCGATTTCGCGGACAACTATCGGGAATCCAATAACGGACAAACGACATGGAATGA
TATATCACGGCAATGAAGATTTTGAAGCGCAGAGGTATACATCAGCAAATAAGACACAAAACGTAAGAAG
CACAAGTAGCAACAGTCATCCGATGCATATTACGCGTAAGAAGGGTCACTACATAAGTAATTAGGAGGAG
GTCTTCTGCTGGGTCATCATGTTCTTTCGGTAGTTTCGGACGGGGGGCCAACCGACGACCTGGGCCTTGG
CGGGGGGCTTGGAGGGGTCCTTGAGGGTGGTCTTCTCCTTGGGGACGGCGGAGACGTTCTTGAGGTCGAC
GGAACCCTCCTTGTTGGACTGGAGGTTGAGCATGAGGTCGACGGTCTCGGAGAAACCACTACCTCCGGAT
CCAGAACCCTTGTAGAGCTCGTCCATACCCATGACGTCGGTGAAGGCCTTCTGCCACTCCTTGAAGTTGA
GCTCGGTCTTGGAGTGCTTGAGCTCGGTCTTTCGGAAGACGTACATGGGCTGGTTCTTGAGGTAGTTGGC
GGCCATGGGCTTGGCGAAGGTGTAGGTGGTTCGGGCGGTGGATCGGTATCGCTTACCGTTACCGGTGGTG
TAGGACCACTTGAAGGTGGAGATGATGGTCTTGTCGTTGGGGTAGGTCTTCTTGGATCGACACCAGTCGG
CGGCGGTGAGGGAGTTGGTCATGACGGGACCGTCGGCGGGGAAACCGGTACCCTTGACCTGGGCCTCACC
CTTGATGTGGGAACCCTCGTAGGTGTATCGGTAGTTGACGGTGAGGGAGGCACCGTCCTCGAACTGCATG
GTTCGGTGGACCTGGTAACCGGAACCGTCGACCATGGCGGCCTGGAAGGGGGACATACCGTCGGGGTAGG
GGAGGTACTGGTGGAAACCGTAACCGATGTGGGGGACGAGGATCCAGGGGGAGAACTGGAGGTCACCCTT
GGTGGACTTGAGGTTGAGCTCCTCGTAACCGTCGTTGGGGTTACCGGTACCCTGACCGACCATGTCGAAG
TCGACACCGTTGATGGAACCGAAGATGTGGAGCTCGTGGGTGGCGGGGAGGGAGGCCATGTTGTCCTCCT
CACCCTTGGAGACCATGGGACCGGGGTTCTCCTCGACGTCACCACAGGTGAGGAGGGAACCTCGACCCTC
TCCGCTTCCTGATCTGAGGATCTTGACGAAGTTGGGGGCGTCGTCTCGGGCACCGGCGGTGGTTCGGTAG
ACGTAGAGCTTCTCGACCTTGGGGAGGTCACCGTGGTTCTCCTCCATCTCGTTGGAACCGTCTCGCTCGT
TGATGACCTCGACGTTGAGCATGGGCATCTTGGAGGCGAGGACCTGACAACCCTTGAGGGTGACGTTACA
GGAGGACATCCAGAGGGATCGCATGGTCTCGTATCGGGCGAAGTTACCGAGGAGGGCGGCGTCACCGAAG
GGGGAGTCTCGGATCTCGAGCTTTCGGAGGTTCTTACAACCGTTCATGACGTGCATCATACCCTTGTCGG
AGTCACCGGCGAAGGCGATGGAGAGCATCTCGAGCTGCTTGGCGTACTTACCGATGTACATGAAGACCTT
GTCGGTGAGGAGACCGGAGATGGAGAGTCGCTGGAGACCCTTACACTCTCGGACGATGGCACCGAAACCC
TCGTCGAGGGGCTGGGAGGTGACGACGTCGGGCTTACCGGGCTCGAGGATACAGAGTCGGAATCGGGTGA
AGTTGGGACAGTTCTTGGCGACGGTGACGAGGGCGGCGTTGGTCATCTGGTGACAGAAGTAGAGGAGGGA
GTTGAGCTTGGGACAACCGAGGGAGACGGCGACGAGACCCTCCTCGGTGACGGCGGAGTAACCGGCGACG
TAGAAGTCGGAGGGGAAGACTCGGAGCTCCTGGAGGTCCTTACAGGAGGAGGCGACGACCTGGAGACCCT
TGTCGGAGATACAGTCGAGGACCCAGAGTCGCTGGAGCTTGACACATCGGGAGATCATCTTGGTGAGGTC
GGAGGCGTCGAGGGTGGGGGCGTAGGAGAGGTTGAGACCGGTGAGCTGGGCACAGAGGGGGTAGATGAAG
GAGAGACAGACGGGGGAGGCGTCCCAGAAACCGGAGAGGGATCGGAGCATCTTACACTTCTCGAGGGCGG
AGGTGAGCTTGAAGTAGGACTCGGTCTGGAAGTCGTCGGTGAGGTTACCGGTACCGAGGTCCTCGAGGTT
GGGGGTTCGGAGGAGGATCTTGGCGAGGGTGTCGACGGAGACGGATCGGTTGAGTCGGAGGGATCGGAGG
TTGGGGGATCGGGAGACGAGTCGCTCGAGGGAACCGGCGTTGACCTCACCCTTGATACAGGCGAAGTTGA
GGGAGACGAGGGAGGTACAGGAGTCGGGGAAACAGGAGAGCCATCGGGGACCTCGGTCCTCGACCTCGTT
CTCCTGGAGGTCGAGCTCTCGGAGGAGCTTACAGTGCTGTCGGGAGATGTTAGTGGAGTAACATGTTGCG
GGAAACGGGGTTACATACGGAGGCGACGGCGGCGAGACCGTCGGTGGAGAAACCCTCACAGGAGATGAGG
ACGAGGGCTCGGAATCGGGGGAAGGATCGGGCGAGGAGCTCGAGGGACTCGTCGGAGACGACCATTCGCT
TCATTCGGAGCTCCTCGAGACCGTGACAACCTCGGGCGGCGGCCTCGATCCAGGGACCGGCGTAACCACC
CCAGTCGGGGGGGACGAGGTTGAAGTCGGCACCGTGGGGCTTACCCTTGACGGTGAGGGCTCGGACGTTG
GGGAATCGGGCGGCGACTCGACCGGCTCGGACGGCGTAACAGTTACCGACGAAGACACCTCGTCGGGAGA
GTCGCTCGATCTCGTACCAGACCTTACAGACGAGGGAGACGGTGTTTCGGTCTCGCTGGGCGGGGAGGAA
GGAGAAGATGTGCTCGACGACCTCCTCGGGGAAGTAGGTCATTTTGAAGTTTTCTGTGGAGATCGTTAGC
ATGTGCGAAGAGGCAATGATAGGACAATAAAGTGTTAGGGCGTTGTGAGTTGGAAGGGCATGTATCCGAT
GGGTTGAAAATTTTCAAGAGCCACCAAATTTTTTTCTTCACCACACACAAGCCCATGTTGAGCTCAGTAG
TGGCAAAACAGTACTCTGCAGTCGACGCAACAGATGAGGGCAAAAGCATGGAAGACATCGCCAAAAACAA
GACAGAATGATGTGGGTGGTCGACCATGCTCAGCTCCACTCTGCCCCGACTTCACCTGCAGAAGCCACCA
GCGAGAATTGTTTTACGTGCCCTACGACTGGCGCGGATTTTCAAAGGTGTCAAAAGACTTTGGGTACTCA
CCTAGGTGTTTTGGTTAAAGAATGTAGAGATAAAGAAGGTGGTGGGAGAAAGGAATGTGCGAGGGATTTA
ATTCTTTCCGGTTGATGGGCAGGGCGGATTCTCGGATTAATTCAGAAAATCCCACAATTTTTTTCGAAAC
CTCCAGAATGTGAAAAGCTCACTGGAAATTTCATCCGTATCAAACTCCGTTTTTCACCGAGTGTGGCACA
TGGGACTTAGGAGGCAAGAAATGTGAGGAGGATGGAGCGACCGCAACAACGGAGAAATTTAAAGTGGAGG
TCGTTCCCAGGCACGTCTTCGCACCAAAAATTCAACGGGTGGCAAGAGGCCCCTGCCGTCTAAACATGTG
GGAGTGGCTCATCCTCACACCGAGCAGGCCAATGCATATGATAAGAGTCGTCCAGAAGCCGACGTGCATG
AATGGAGCTTCACAAAATGCGAAATTAGAAGAAGACGAGATGCCCATGATCTTCTGGGAAGGGGGCGAGG
CAACTTGCTTGGCGAATGGGGCTGAATATTGGGGCGTTCGCTAATGGCCATGACGCTTGTTCATGGCAGG
GTAGAACACGACATTATTGCTTGTGCGTGGGGGCTTCTGGCTGCTTTTTGTACATTGCGCGAAGGGTTGC
CATGATGAGACTGCTGTATTATGCTCTTATTCTTTTGTTTAAAGGGAGTGATACTTGACATACCGATGAT
AGATAGTTAAGAAGCGCCCGCAGGTGGGTCAACCACACTTGCGACCATTGTTAATCATTCAGAACGGTCG
ACAAGGTCAGTGTAAGATCATTCGCTATGGAGCTTGCATAGTAGCCACAATCTTGTACCGTATAGCATAG
AATGGCCATGAAGATCCTGAGGATTCAACGGCGTTGCTGAGGGTGGGAAGGATGGTATTGTTGTCTGTAG
ATAGATTAATGGGCATATAATGTCAAAAAAGATGATTGACACGATGTCTGTCTCGAATTCGCAGTGTGCT
AAAATTGTATCACTTCTCTAATATGTATATATACACCCTCTAAGGAAAATTAACCCCTTACCGCCTTCAC
CTATGGAGTCACCACATTTCCCAGCAACTTCCCCACTTCCTCTGCAATCGCCAACGTCCTCTCTTCACTG
AGTCTCCGTCCGATAACCTGCACTGCAACCGGTGCCCCATGGTACGCCTCCGGATCATACTCTTCCTGCA
CGAGGGCATCAAGCTCACTAACCGCCTTGAAACTCTCATTCTTCTTATCGATGTTCTTATCCGCAAAGGT
AACCGGAACAACCACGCTCGTGAAATCCAGCAGGTTGATCACAGAGGCATACCCATAGTACCGGAACTGG
TCATGCCGTACCGCAGCGGTAGGCGTAATCGGCGCGATGATGGCGTCCAGTTCCTTCCCGGCCTTTTCTT
CAGCCTCCCGCCATTTCTCAAGGTACTCCATCTGGTAATTCCACTTCTGGAGATGCGTGTCCCAGAGCTC
GTTCATGTTAACAGCTTTGATGTTCGGGTTCAGTAGGTCTTTGATATTTGGAATCGCCGGCTCGCCGGAT
GCACTGATATCGCGCATTACGTCGGCGCTGCCGTCAGCCGCGTAGATATGGGAGATGAGATCGTGGCCGA
AATCGTGCTTGTATGGCGTCCACGGGGTCACGGTGTGACCGGCTTTGGCGAGTGCGGCGACGGTGGTTTC
CACGCCGCGCAGGATAGGAGGGTGTGGAAGGACATTGCCGTCGAAGTTGTAGTAGCCGATATTGAGCCCG
CCGTTCTTGATCTTGGAGGCAATAATGTCCGACTCGGACTGGCGCCAGGGCATGGGGATGACCTTGGAGT
CGTATTTCCATGGCTCCTGACCGAGGACGGATTTGGCGAAGAGGCGGAGGTCCTCAACAGAGTGCGTAAT
CGGCCCGACAACGCTGTGCACCGTCTCCTGACCCTCCATGCTGTTCGCCATCTTTGCATACGGCAGCCGC
CCATGACTCGGCCTTAGACCGTACAGGAAGTTGAACGCGGCCGGCACTCGAATCGAGCCACCGATATCCG
TTCCTACACCGATGACGCCACCACGAATCCCAACGATCGCACCCTCACCACCAGAACTGCCGCCGCACGA
CCAGTTCTTGTTGCGTGGGTTGACGGTGCGCCCGATGATGTTGTTGACTGTCTCGCAGACCATCAGGGTC
TGCGGGACAGAGGTCTTGACGTAGAAGACGGCACCGGCTTTGCGGAGCATGGTTGTCAGAACCGAGTCCC
CTTCGTCGTACTTGTTTAGCCATGAGATGTAGCCCATTGATGTTTCGTAGCCCTTGACTCGAAGCTGGTC
TTTGAGAGAGATGGGGAGGCCATGGAGTGGACCAACGGGTCTCTTGTGCTTTGCGTAGTATTCATCGAGT
TCCCTTGCCTGCGCGAGAGCGGCGTCAGGGAAGAACTCGTGGGCGCAGTTTGTTAACTGCTGGGCGATTG
CTGCCCGTTTACAGAATGCTAGCGTAACTTCCACCGAGGTCAACTCTCCGGCCGCCAGCTTGGACACAAG
ATCTGCAGCGGAGGCCTCTGTGATCTTCAGTTCGGCCTCTGAAAGGATCCCCGATTTCTTTGGGAAATCA
ATAACGCTGTCTTCCGCAGGCAGCGTCTGGACTTTCCATTCATCAGGGATGGTTTTTGCGAGGCGGGCGC
GCTTATCAGCGGCCAGTTCTTCCCAGGATTGAGGCATAGACATGTTGGGCGAGTTTACTAATGGAAAAAG
ACAATTAGCAAAGAGGCTGCATATTAGGAGACGCGGTGAAGATTGGGGAGGACAATAGGGTCCGTGCACC
AAAAAGTCCTGACGGCAGCTCTGTTCAACGCACATCCATCTCTTCCAGCTATGCGTGTGGCACCAGCACG
GATGGATTGTTGCACCAAAAGGACAAGGCGAGATGGATGCAGGTCGAGGCGATGCGGTGCTATCGGCCCT
CGTTGTCGAACGCCACGTCGTCCTCTCGGCGACCGTCAATCCTGGAAGGAAATGACCAAGCGTGCACCCA
GCATCCAGCATCCAACATCCAGCACCCAGCACCTAGCACCCATGATCCAATGGCCGGCATGCAGATCAGC
GTGGGGAGAGCACCATCTAGCAGCCCCTGGCAGGCCCAGCATTGTGCTCGGATGTGCGATAGGCGGTGGG
TGCGATAAGGTGGATTAGTGGAGGATGGAGGACTGAGTGGCGGGCAAGGGAAGGGGGCGGGAAGATGACT
CACCTTGGGCAGTGGGTGGGGGATGCGGTATAGGGGATGTATGTGGATGCTGGCGGAGGATAGAAGCTGT
AAGCTGAGCTGGTGCCAACGGTGACGCTGTGAGAGTGGTCTCGGCGACCCTGACGGCGACTCGGCGTTAC
CCCGTGTGGCACACCGGACGCGCGTCGAGTGACGTTGCTGCTATTGTTGTTACCATCATCCTCTCCTCCG
ACAACCATACACTCAGTGCACACCATGCCACTCGAATCCTGCATGCACAGTTCTAGAGCGGCCGCCACCG
CGGTGGAGCTCCAATTCGCCCTATAGTGAGTCGTATTACAATTCACTGGCCGTCGTTTTACAACGTCGTG
ACTGGGAAAACCCTGGCGTTACCCAACTTAATCGCCTTGCAGCACATCCCCCTTTCGCCAGCTGGCGTAA
TAGCGAAGAGGCCCGCACCGATCGCCCTTCCCAACAGTTGCGCAGCCTGAATGGCGAATGG
[124 nt withheld, positions 8812-8935]
C
[91 nt withheld, positions 8937-9027]
A
[49 nt withheld, positions 9029-9077]
CCTTTGACGTTGGAGTCCACGTTCTTT
[37 nt withheld, positions 9105-9141]
ACCCTATCTCGGTCTATTCTTTTGATTTATAAGGGATTTTGCCGATTTCGGCCTATTGGTTAAAAAATGA
GCTGATTTAACAAAAATTTAACGCGAATTTTAACAAAATATTAACGCTTACAATTTCCTGATGCGGTATT
TTCTCCTTACGCATCTGTGCGGTATTTCACACCGCATAGGGTAATAACTGATATAATTAAATTGAAGCTC
TAATTTGTGAGTTTAGTATACATGCATTTACTTATAATACAGTTTTTTAGTTTTGCTGGCCGCATCTTCT
CAAATATGCTTCCCAGCCTGCTTTTCTGTAACGTTCACCCTCTACCTTAGCATCCCTTCCCTTTGCAAAT
AGTCCTCTTCCAACAATAATAATGTCAGATCCTGTAGAGACCACATCATCCACGGTTCTATACTGTTGAC
CCAATGCGTCTCCCTTGTCATCTAAACCCACACCGGGTGTCATAATCAACCAATCGTAACCTTCATCTCT
TCCACCCATGTCTCTTTGAGCAATAAAGCCGATAACAAAATCTTTGTCGCTCTTCGCAATGTCAACAGTA
CCCTTAGTATATTCTCCAGTAGATAGGGAGCCCTTGCATGACAATTCTGCTAACATCAAAAGGCCTCTAG
GTTCCTTTGTTACTTCTTCTGCCGCCTGCTTCAAACCGCTAACAATACCTGGGCCCACCACACCGTGTGC
ATTCGTAATGTCTGCCCATTCTGCTATTCTGTATACACCCGCAGAGTACTGCAATTTGACTGTATTACCA
ATGTCAGCAAATTTTCTGTCTTCGAAGAGTAAAAAATTGTACTTGGCGGATAATGCCTTTAGCGGCTTAA
CTGTGCCCTCCATGGAAAAATCAGTCAAGATATCCACATGTGTTTTTAGTAAACAAATTTTGGGACCTAA
TGCTTCAACTAACTCCAGTAATTCCTTGGTGGTACGAACATCCAATGAAGCACACAAGTTTGTTTGCTTT
TCGTGCATGATATTAAATAGCTTGGCAGCAACAGGACTAGGATGAGTAGCAGCACGTTCCTTATATGTAG
CTTTCGACATGATTTATCTTCGTTTCCTGCAGGTTTTTGTTCTGTGCAGTTGGGTTAAGAATACTGGGCA
ATTTCATGTTTCTTCAACACTACATATGCGTATATATACCAATCTAAGTCTGTGCTCCTTCCTTCGTTCT
TCCTTCTGTTCGGAGATTACCGAATCAAAAAAATTTCAAGGAAACCGAAATCAAAAAAAAGAATAAAAAA
AAAATGATGAATTGAAAAGGTGGTATGGTGCACTCTCAGTACAATCTGCTCTGATGCCGCATAGTTAAGC
CAGCCCCGACACCCGCCAACACCCGCTGACGCGCCCTGACGGGCTTGTCTGCTCCCGGCATCCGCTTACA
GACAAGCTGTGACCGTCTCCGGGAGCTGCATGTGTCAGAGGTTTTCACCGTCATCACCGAAACGCGCGAG
ACGAAAGGGCCTCGTGATACGCCTATTTTTATAGGTTAATGTCATGATAATAATGGTTTCTTAGACGGAT
CGCTTGCCTGTAACTTACACGCGCCTCGTATCTTTTAATGATGGAATAATTTGGGAATTTACTCTGTGTT
TATTTATTTTTATGTTTTGTATTTGGATTTTAGAAAGTAAATAAAGAAGGTAGAAGAGTTACGGAATGAA
GAAAAAAAAATAAACAAAGGTTTAAAAAATTTCAACAAAAAGCGTACTTTACATATATATTTATTAGACA
AGAAAAGCAGATTAAATAGATATACATTCGATTAACGATAAGTAAAATGTAAAATCACAGGATTTTCGTG
TGTGGTCTTCTACACAGACAAGATGAAACAATTCGGCATTAATACCTGAGAGCAGGAAGAGCAAGATAAA
AGGTAGTATTTGTTGGCGATCCCCCTAGAGTCTTTTACATCTTCGGAAAACAAAAACTATTTTTTCTTTA
ATTTCTTTTTTTACTTTCTATTTTTAATTTATATATTTATATTAAAAAATTTAAATTATAATTATTTTTA
TAGCACGTGATGAAAAGGACCCAGGTGGCACTTTTCGGGGAAATGTGCGCGGAACCCCTATTTGTTTATT
TTTCTAAATACATTCAAATATGTATCCGCTCATGAGACAATAACCCTGATAAATGCTTCAATAATATTGA
AAAAGGAAGAGTATGAGTATTCAACATTTCCGTGTCGCCCTTATTCCCTTTTTTGCGGCATTTTGCCTTC
CTGTTTTTGCTCACCCAGAAACGCTGGTGAAAGTAAAAGATGCTGAAGATCAGTTGGGTGCACGAGTGGG
TTACATCGAACTGGATCTCAACAGCGGTAAGATCCTTGAGAGTTTTCGCCCCGAAGAACGTTTTCCAATG
ATGAGCACTTTTAAAGTTCTGCTATGTGGCGCGGTATTATCCCGTATTGACGCCGGGCAAGAGCAACTCG
GTCGCCGCATACACTATTCTCAGAATGACTTGGTTGAGTACTCACCAGTCACAGAAAAGCATCTTACGGA
TGGCATGACAGTAAGAGAATTATGCAGTGCTGCCATAACCATGAGTGATAACACTGCGGCCAACTTACTT
CTGACAACGATCGGAGGACCGAAGGAGCTAACCGCTTTTTTGCACAACATGGGGGATCATGTAACTCGCC
TTGATCGTTGGGAACCGGAGCTGAATGAAGCCATACCAAACGACGAGCGTGACACCACGATGCCTGTAGC
AATGGCAACAACGTTGCGCAAACTATTAACTGGCGAACTACTTACTCTAGCTTCCCGGCAACAATTAATA
GACTGGATGGAGGCGGATAAAGTTGCAGGACCACTTCTGCGCTCGGCCCTTCCGGCTGGCTGGTTTATTG
CTGATAAATCTGGAGCCGGTGAGCGTGGGTCTCGCGGTATCATTGCAGCACTGGGGCCAGATGGTAAGCC
CTCCCGTATCGTAGTTATCTACACGACGGGGAGTCAGGCAACTATGGATGAACGAAATAGACAGATCGCT
GAGATAGGTGCCTCACTGATTAAGCATTGGTAACTGTCAGACCAAGTTTACTCATATATACTTTAGATTG
ATTTAAAACTTCATTTTTAATTTAAAAGGATCTAGGTGAAGATCCTTTTTGATAATCTCATGACCAAAAT
CCCTTAACGTGAGTTTTCGTTCCACTGAGCGTCAGACCCCGTAGAAAAGATCAAAGGATCTTC
Features (pLannotate 1.2.2; 24 found; start..end, strand, type, name):
      1..589     +  rep_origin     ori: high-copy-number ColE1/pMB1/pBR322/pUC origin of replication
    772..864     +  CDS            lacI (fragment): lac repressor; lacI; The lac repressor binds to the lac operator to inhibit transcription in E. coli. This inhibition can be relieved by adding lactose or isopropyl-β-D-thiogalactopyranoside (IPTG).
    877..898     +  protein_bind   CAP binding site: CAP binding activates transcription in the presence of cAMP. E. coli catabolite activator protein
    913..943     +  promoter       lac promoter: promoter for the E. coli lac operon
    947..969     +  protein_bind   lac operator (fragment): The lac repressor binds to the lac operator to inhibit transcription in E. coli. This inhibition can be relieved by adding lactose or isopropyl-β-D-thiogalactopyranoside (IPTG). lac repressor encoded by lacI
   1012..1030    +  promoter       T3 promoter: promoter for bacteriophage T3 RNA polymerase
   1042..1077    -  misc_feature   MCS (fragment): pBluescript multiple cloning site
   1954..2157    -  CDS            IAA7 (fragment): IAA7_ARATH - Also known as AXR2. Experimental evidence at protein level: Swiss-Prot protein existence level 1. Aux/IAA proteins are short-lived transcriptional factors that function as repressors of early auxin response genes at low auxin concentrations. Repression is thought to result from the interaction with auxin response factors (ARFs), proteins that bind to the auxin- responsive promoter element (AuxRE). Formation of heterodimers with ARF proteins may alter their ability to modulate early auxin response genes expression. From Arabidopsis thaliana (Mouse-ear cress).
   2179..2886    -  CDS            mNeonGreen: mNeonGreen is a basic (constitutively fluorescent) green/yellow fluorescent protein published in 2013, derived from Branchiostoma lanceolatum. It is reported to be a very rapidly-maturing monomer with moderate acid sensitivity.
   2956..4233    -  CDS            AFB2 (fragment): AFB2_ARATH - Also known as LRF2. Experimental evidence at protein level: Swiss-Prot protein existence level 1. Component of SCF(ASK-cullin-F-box) E3 ubiquitin ligase complexes, which may mediate the ubiquitination and subsequent proteasomal degradation of target proteins. Confers sensitivity to the virulent bacterial pathogen P.syringae (By similarity). Auxin receptor that mediates Aux/IAA proteins proteasomal degradation and auxin- regulated transcription. Involved in embryogenesis regulation by auxin. From Arabidopsis thaliana (Mouse-ear cress).
   4262..4723    -  CDS            TIR1 (fragment): TIR1_ARATH - Also known as FBL1, WEI1. Experimental evidence at protein level: Swiss-Prot protein existence level 1. Auxin receptor that mediates Aux/IAA proteins proteasomal degradation and auxin-regulated transcription. The SCF(TIR1) E3 ubiquitin ligase complex is involved in auxin-mediated signaling pathway that regulate root and hypocotyl growth, lateral root formation, cell elongation, and gravitropism. Appears to allow pericycle cells to overcome G2 arrest prior to lateral root development. Plays a role in ethylene signaling in roots. Confers sensitivity to the virulent bacterial pathoge
   6161..7807    -  CDS            amdS: acetamidase from Aspergillus nidulans; amdS; confers ability to process acetamide for selection in fungal cells
   8589..8621    -  misc_feature   MCS (fragment): pBluescript multiple cloning site
   8630..8648    -  promoter       T7 promoter: promoter for bacteriophage T7 RNA polymerase
   8651..8808    +  CDS            lacZα (fragment): LacZα fragment of β-galactosidase; lacZ fragment
   8812..9240    +  rep_origin     f1 ori (sequence partly withheld): f1 bacteriophage origin of replication; arrow indicates direction of (+) strand synthesis
   9268..9319    -  misc_feature   bom (fragment): basis of mobility region from pBR322
   9398..10201   -  CDS            URA3: orotidine-5'-phosphate decarboxylase, required for uracil biosynthesis; S. cerevisiae URA3; yeast auxotrophic marker, counterselectable with 5-fluoroorotic acid (5-FOA)
  10202..10417   -  promoter       URA3 promoter: S. cerevisiae URA3
  10425..10474   -  misc_feature   bom (fragment): basis of mobility region from pBR322
  10576..10611   -  CDS            rop (fragment): Rop protein, which maintains plasmids at low copy number; rop
  10679..11182   -  misc_feature   CEN/ARS: S. cerevisiae CEN6 centromere fused to an autonomously replicating sequence
  11219..11323   +  promoter       AmpR promoter: bla
  11324..12184   +  CDS            AmpR: β-lactamase; bla; confers resistance to ampicillin, carbenicillin, and related antibiotics
