[The description below was written by a language model from this plasmid's Addgene catalogue record and pLannotate feature annotations shown in this document.]
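Description:
pBHM2649 is a 12.4 kb shuttle plasmid built on the pRS316 backbone that serves as a carrier for an auxin-inducible degron (AID) cassette destined for integration into the Cryptococcus neoformans genome. The backbone provides a high-copy ColE1/pUC origin and AmpR for propagation and ampicillin selection in E. coli, an f1 origin, and the S. cerevisiae URA3 marker with its promoter plus a CEN6/ARS element for low-copy maintenance in budding yeast. Remnants of the pBluescript-type cloning region (lac promoter/operator, lacZα fragment, T3 and T7 promoters, split MCS) flank the roughly 7.5 kb insert.

The payload is a C. neoformans codon-optimized Oryza sativa TIR1 carrying the F74G substitution. TIR1 is the auxin-receptor F-box protein that recruits degron-tagged proteins to an SCF ubiquitin ligase for proteasomal degradation, and F74G is the variant generally used in second-generation AID systems that respond to modified auxin ligands. The automated annotation labels this coding region as fragments of Arabidopsis AFB2 and TIR1, which reflects homology matches rather than the catalogued rice origin. OsTIR1 is joined at its C terminus through a T2A self-cleaving peptide to mNeonGreen fused to an optimized mini-IAA7 degron, so a single transcript should yield the receptor and a separate fluorescent degron-tagged protein, plausibly a built-in reporter of auxin-dependent degradation. An Aspergillus nidulans amdS acetamidase gene lies in the same orientation and supplies the fungal selectable marker based on acetamide utilization. The promoters and terminators driving OsTIR1 and amdS, and any genomic targeting sequences, fall in unannotated regions and are not stated in the record.
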