Addgene plasmid #229991: pBHM2649
Purpose: Carries OsTIR1-t2a-mNG-mIAA7, used to insert TIR1 expressing construct into the C. neoformans genome.
Depositing lab: Hiten Madhani. Depositing organization: University of California, San Francisco (UCSF).
Backbone
  Vector backbone: pRS316
  Backbone size w/o insert (bp): 4839
  Total vector size (bp): 12354
  Vector type: Bacterial Expression, Yeast Expression
  Selectable markers: URA3 ; amdS
Growth in bacteria
  Bacterial resistance: Ampicillin, 100 μg/mL
  Growth temperature: 37°C
  Growth strain: DH5alpha
  Copy number: High Copy
Gene/Insert
  Gene/Insert name: OsTIR1 (alt name: Cryptococcus neoformans codon optimized TIR1 from Oryza sativa)
  Species: Oryza sativa
  Insert size (bp): 7509
  Mutation: F74G
  Tag / fusion protein: t2a-mNeonGreen-mIAA7_opt (C terminal on insert)
Terms and licenses: Academic/Nonprofit Terms; Industry Terms: Not Available to Industry
How to cite: pBHM2649 was a gift from Hiten Madhani (Addgene plasmid # 229991 ; http://n2t.net/addgene:229991 ; RRID:Addgene_229991)
